>Addgene plasmid #187369 | EGFP-Plekhh1-CTer | addgene full sequence | sequence record 368869 | Addgene NGS Result
TAGTTATTAATAGTAATCAATTACGGGGTCATTAGTTCATAGCCCATATATGGAGTTCCGCGTTACATAA
CTTACGGTAAATGGCCCGCCTGGCTGACCGCCCAACGACCCCCGCCCATTGACGTCAATAATGACGTATG
TTCCCATAGTAACGCCAATAGGGACTTTCCATTGACGTCAATGGGTGGAGTATTTACGGTAAACTGCCCA
CTTGGCAGTACATCAAGTGTATCATATGCCAAGTACGCCCCCTATTGACGTCAATGACGGTAAATGGCCC
GCCTGGCATTATGCCCAGTACATGACCTTATGGGACTTTCCTACTTGGCAGTACATCTACGTATTAGTCA
TCGCTATTACCATGGTGATGCGGTTTTGGCAGTACATCAATGGGCGTGGATAGCGGTTTGACTCACGGGG
ATTTCCAAGTCTCCACCCCATTGACGTCAATGGGAGTTTGTTTTGGCACCAAAATCAACGGGACTTTCCA
AAATGTCGTAACAACTCCGCCCCATTGACGCAAATGGGCGGTAGGCGTGTACGGTGGGAGGTCTATATAA
GCAGAGCTGGTTTAGTGAACCGTCAGATCCGCTAGCGCTACCGGTCGCCACCATGGTGAGCAAGGGCGAG
GAGCTGTTCACCGGGGTGGTGCCCATCCTGGTCGAGCTGGACGGCGACGTAAACGGCCACAAGTTCAGCG
TGTCCGGCGAGGGCGAGGGCGATGCCACCTACGGCAAGCTGACCCTGAAGTTCATCTGCACCACCGGCAA
GCTGCCCGTGCCCTGGCCCACCCTCGTGACCACCCTGACCTACGGCGTGCAGTGCTTCAGCCGCTACCCC
GACCACATGAAGCAGCACGACTTCTTCAAGTCCGCCATGCCCGAAGGCTACGTCCAGGAGCGCACCATCT
TCTTCAAGGACGACGGCAACTACAAGACCCGCGCCGAGGTGAAGTTCGAGGGCGACACCCTGGTGAACCG
CATCGAGCTGAAGGGCATCGACTTCAAGGAGGACGGCAACATCCTGGGGCACAAGCTGGAGTACAACTAC
AACAGCCACAACGTCTATATCATGGCCGACAAGCAGAAGAACGGCATCAAGGTGAACTTCAAGATCCGCC
ACAACATCGAGGACGGCAGCGTGCAGCTCGCCGACCACTACCAGCAGAACACCCCCATCGGCGACGGCCC
CGTGCTGCTGCCCGACAACCACTACCTGAGCACCCAGTCCGCCCTGAGCAAAGACCCCAACGAGAAGCGC
GATCACATGGTCCTGCTGGAGTTCGTGACCGCCGCCGGGATCACTCTCGGCATGGACGAGCTGTACAAGT
CCGGACTCAGATCTCGAGCTCAAGCTTCGAATTCTGACTACGCCATCCCCCCGGACGCCTGCTCACTGGA
CAGTGACTACTCAGAGCCTGAGCACAAACTGCAGCGCACCTCATCCTACTCCACCGACGGGCTGGGCCTG
GGCGGGGAGTCACTGGAGAAGTCGGGCTACCTGCTGAAAATGGGGAGCCAGGTGAAGACGTGGAAGAGGC
GCTGGTTTGTCCTGAGACAGGGACAGATTATGTACTACAAGTCCCCGAGTGATGTCATCCGGAAACCTCA
AGGCCAAGTGGATCTGAACTCCCGCTGCCAAATTGTTCGAGGGGAGGGTTCACAGACGTTTCAGCTCATC
TCTGAGAAGAAAACCTACTACCTGACGGCCGATTCACCCAGCCTGCTGGAGGAGTGGATCCGAGTACTCC
AGAGCCTGCTGAAGGTGCAGGCCACCGGGCCTCCAGCTCTGCTTCGGGGTGGCACCAAGCCCACCGTGAA
GGGCTGGCTGACCAAGGTAAAGCATGGCCACTCCAAGGTGGTCTGGTGCGCTCTTGTTGGGAAAATCTTC
TACTACTATCGGAGCCATGAGGACAAGCGACCCCTGGGCTGCCTGCCTGTGCGGGATGCGCACATAGAGG
AAGTAGATCGATCCTGTGACTCAGACGAGGACTATGAGGCTGGAGGAACCAGACGGTTGCTTTCCTCCCA
CTGCACCCTGGTGATCCACCCCACAGAGCACAGCCCCACCTACCTCCTCATTGGCACCAAGCATGAAAAG
GATACGTGGCTCTACCACCTCACAGTGGCTGCAGGTGGCAGCAGTGCCAAGGTGGGCACTGCCTATGAGC
AGCTCATTGGAAAACTGATGGATGGTGAAGGAGATCCAGATTCGCCGCTCTGGAGGCACCCCATGCTGTG
CTACAGCAAAGACGGCCTATACGCCTCCCTCACCACCCTGCCCTCTGAGGCCTTGCAGACGGAGGCCCTC
AAGCTCTTCAAGTCCTGCCAGCTCTTCATCAACGTGCCGGTGGAAGCTGCCTCGGTGGACTACCATGTGT
CCCTGGCCCAGACCGCACTGCAGGTCTGCCTGGTTCACCCCGAGCTGCAGAGTGAGATCTACTGCCAACT
CATGAAGCAGACCAGCTGCCGCCCACCTCAGAAGTACTCCCTCATGCAGTGCTGGCAGCTCCTCGCTCTG
TGTGCTCCACTTTTCCTGCCTCAGCATCACTTCCTCTGGTATGTCAAGCAGCAGCTCCAACGCCATGCAG
ATCCCAGAAGTGAAACTGGCCAGTATGCCACCTACTGCCAGCGGGCAGTGGAGCGGACCCTGCGGACCGG
GGAGCGGGAAGCCAGGCCATCGCGCATGGAAGTGGTGTCCATCCTGCTGCGTAACCCCTTCCACCACTCC
TTGCCCTTCAGCATCCCCGTGCACTTTACCAACGGGACTTACCATGTGGTTGGTTTTGACGGCTCTTCCA
CGGTTGATGAGTTCCTCCAGCGGCTGAACCAGGAGATAGGCATGAGAAAGCCATCCCACTCTGGCTTTGC
CCTCTTCACGGACGATCCCTCGGGCAGGGACCTGGAGCACTGCCTGCAGGGAAGTGTCAAGATCTGTGAT
GCCATCTCCAAGTGGGAACAAGCCATGAAGGAGCTGCACCCCGGAAAGTCTGAGGGTGGGACACGCGTCG
TGAAGCTGATGTACAAGAACAGGCTGTACTTTCGCAGTCAAGTCAAAGGGGAGACGGACCGAGAACGGCT
GCTCCTTGCCTCTCAAACCAGTAGAGAGATAGTGGCAGGGAGGTTTCCTATCAACAAGGAATTGGCTCTT
GAGATGGCTGCCCTGATGGCCCAGGTAGAATATGGGGACTTGGAGAAGCCTGCCCTGCCAGGCCCTGGAG
GCACATCCCCTGCCAAGGCTCAGCATCTTCTCCAGCAGGTCCTAGACAGGTTCCACCCCAGGCGCTATAG
ACATGGGGCCCCCGCTGAACAGCTGAGGCACCTGGCAGATATGTTGACCACAAAATGGGCAACATTGCAA
GGATGCTCCCCTCCTGAGTGCATCCGCATCTACCTGACCGTGGCCAGGAAATGGCCTTTCTTTGGTGCTA
AACTTTTTGCTGCTCAGCCTGCCCAGCTGTCTTCCAAGGAGAACGCTCTGGTGTGGATTGCTGTGAATGA
GGATGGCGTCAGCATCCTGGACCACAACACTATGCAAGTGCACATCACTTACCCCTACTCTTCAGTGACA
ACGTTTGGTGGCTGCAGGGATGACTTCATGCTTGTGATTAGATCTATCCCAGACAAGAGCTCTGGAAAAA
GCCACATTGAGAAGTTGATCTTCCGGATGGCTGCTCCCAAGATTGCAGAAGCCACCTTCATCATGGCCAG
CTATATGAACCATTGCACTACAACTGTGAACCCCCCCACCAACCCACCCGGAGCCTGCCAGCTGTGGGAA
CTGGATGGACGACAGTTCTTTTCTTCTGTTTCCTGTGCTACCAAGGGGCCAACGTTGCTGTGAGTCGACG
GTACCGCGGGCCCGGGATCCACCGGATCTAGATAACTGATCATAATCAGCCATACCACATTTGTAGAGGT
TTTACTTGCTTTAAAAAACCTCCCACACCTCCCCCTGAACCTGAAACATAAAATGAATGCAATTGTTGTT
GTTAACTTGTTTATTGCAGCTTATAATGGTTACAAATAAAGCAATAGCATCACAAATTTCACAAATAAAG
CATTTTTTTCACTGCATTCTAGTTGTGGTTTGTCCAAACTCATCAATGTATCTTAACGCGTAAATTGTAA
GCGTTAATATTTTGTTAAAATTCGCGTTAAATTTTTGTTAAATCAGCTCATTTTTTAACCAATAGGCCGA
AATCGGCAAAATCCCTTATAAATCAAAAGAATAGACCGAGATAGGGT
[37 nt withheld, positions 4248-4284]
AAAGAACGTGGACTCCAACGTCAAAGG
[49 nt withheld, positions 4312-4360]
T
[91 nt withheld, positions 4362-4452]
G
[124 nt withheld, positions 4454-4577]
CAGGTGGCACTTTTCGGGGAAATGTGCGCGGAACCCCTATTTGTTTATTTTTCTAAATACATTCAAATAT
GTATCCGCTCATGAGACAATAACCCTGATAAATGCTTCAATAATATTGAAAAAGGAAGAGTCCTGAGGCG
GAAAGAACCAGCTGTGGAATGTGTGTCAGTTAGGGTGTGGAAAGTCCCCAGGCTCCCCAGCAGGCAGAAG
TATGCAAAGCATGCATCTCAATTAGTCAGCAACCAGGTGTGGAAAGTCCCCAGGCTCCCCAGCAGGCAGA
AGTATGCAAAGCATGCATCTCAATTAGTCAGCAACCATAGTCCCGCCCCTAACTCCGCCCATCCCGCCCC
TAACTCCGCCCAGTTCCGCCCATTCTCCGCCCCATGGCTGACTAATTTTTTTTATTTATGCAGAGGCCGA
GGCCGCCTCGGCCTCTGAGCTATTCCAGAAGTAGTGAGGAGGCTTTTTTGGAGGCCTAGGCTTTTGCAAA
GATCGATCAAGAGACAGGATGAGGATCGTTTCGCATGATTGAACAAGATGGATTGCACGCAGGTTCTCCG
GCCGCTTGGGTGGAGAGGCTATTCGGCTATGACTGGGCACAACAGACAATCGGCTGCTCTGATGCCGCCG
TGTTCCGGCTGTCAGCGCAGGGGCGCCCGGTTCTTTTTGTCAAGACCGACCTGTCCGGTGCCCTGAATGA
ACTGCAAGACGAGGCAGCGCGGCTATCGTGGCTGGCCACGACGGGCGTTCCTTGCGCAGCTGTGCTCGAC
GTTGTCACTGAAGCGGGAAGGGACTGGCTGCTATTGGGCGAAGTGCCGGGGCAGGATCTCCTGTCATCTC
ACCTTGCTCCTGCCGAGAAAGTATCCATCATGGCTGATGCAATGCGGCGGCTGCATACGCTTGATCCGGC
TACCTGCCCATTCGACCACCAAGCGAAACATCGCATCGAGCGAGCACGTACTCGGATGGAAGCCGGTCTT
GTCGATCAGGATGATCTGGACGAAGAGCATCAGGGGCTCGCGCCAGCCGAACTGTTCGCCAGGCTCAAGG
CGAGCATGCCCGACGGCGAGGATCTCGTCGTGACCCATGGCGATGCCTGCTTGCCGAATATCATGGTGGA
AAATGGCCGCTTTTCTGGATTCATCGACTGTGGCCGGCTGGGTGTGGCGGACCGCTATCAGGACATAGCG
TTGGCTACCCGTGATATTGCTGAAGAGCTTGGCGGCGAATGGGCTGACCGCTTCCTCGTGCTTTACGGTA
TCGCCGCTCCCGATTCGCAGCGCATCGCCTTCTATCGCCTTCTTGACGAGTTCTTCTGAGCGGGACTCTG
GGGTTCGAAATGACCGACCAAGCGACGCCCAACCTGCCATCACGAGATTTCGATTCCACCGCCGCCTTCT
ATGAAAGGTTGGGCTTCGGAATCGTTTTCCGGGACGCCGGCTGGATGATCCTCCAGCGCGGGGATCTCAT
GCTGGAGTTCTTCGCCCACCCTAGGGGGAGGCTAACTGAAACACGGAAGGAGACAATACCGGAAGGAACC
CGCGCTATGACGGCAATAAAAAGACAGAATAAAACGCACGGTGTTGGGTCGTTTGTTCATAAACGCGGGG
TTCGGTCCCAGGGCTGGCACTCTGTCGATACCCCACCGAGACCCCATTGGGGCCAATACGCCCGCGTTTC
TTCCTTTTCCCCACCCCACCCCCCAAGTTCGGGTGAAGGCCCAGGGCTCGCAGCCAACGTCGGGGCGGCA
GGCCCTGCCATAGCCTCAGGTTACTCATATATACTTTAGATTGATTTAAAACTTCATTTTTAATTTAAAA
GGATCTAGGTGAAGATCCTTTTTGATAATCTCATGACCAAAATCCCTTAACGTGAGTTTTCGTTCCACTG
AGCGTCAGACCCCGTAGAAAAGATCAAAGGATCTTCTTGAGATCCTTTTTTTCTGCGCGTAATCTGCTGC
TTGCAAACAAAAAAACCACCGCTACCAGCGGTGGTTTGTTTGCCGGATCAAGAGCTACCAACTCTTTTTC
CGAAGGTAACTGGCTTCAGCAGAGCGCAGATACCAAATACTGTTCTTCTAGTGTAGCCGTAGTTAGGCCA
CCACTTCAAGAACTCTGTAGCACCGCCTACATACCTCGCTCTGCTAATCCTGTTACCAGTGGCTGCTGCC
AGTGGCGATAAGTCGTGTCTTACCGGGTTGGACTCAAGACGATAGTTACCGGATAAGGCGCAGCGGTCGG
GCTGAACGGGGGGTTCGTGCACACAGCCCAGCTTGGAGCGAACGACCTACACCGAACTGAGATACCTACA
GCGTGAGCTATGAGAAAGCGCCACGCTTCCCGAAGGGAGAAAGGCGGACAGGTATCCGGTAAGCGGCAGG
GTCGGAACAGGAGAGCGCACGAGGGAGCTTCCAGGGGGAAACGCCTGGTATCTTTATAGTCCTGTCGGGT
TTCGCCACCTCTGACTTGAGCGTCGATTTTTGTGATGCTCGTCAGGGGGGCGGAGCCTATGGAAAAACGC
CAGCAACGCGGCCTTTTTACGGTTCCTGGCCTTTTGCTGGCCTTTTGCTCACATGTTCTTTCCTGCGTTA
TCCCCTGATTCTGTGGATAACCGTATTACCGCCATGCAT
Features (pLannotate 1.2.2; 15 found; start..end, strand, type, name):
     61..364     +  enhancer       CMV enhancer: human cytomegalovirus immediate early enhancer
    365..568     +  promoter       CMV promoter: human cytomegalovirus (CMV) immediate early promoter
    613..1329    +  CDS            EGFP: EGFP is a basic (constitutively fluorescent) green fluorescent protein published in 1996, derived from Aequorea victoria. It is reported to be a rapidly-maturing weak dimer with moderate acid sensitivity.
   1306..3840    +  CDS            Plekhh1 (fragment): PKHH1_MOUSE - Also known as Kiaa1200. Experimental evidence at protein level: Swiss-Prot protein existence level 1. From Mus musculus (Mouse).
   3843..3870    +  misc_feature   MCS (fragment): multiple cloning site
   3887..3971    +  CDS            large T antigen (fragment): large T antigen from SV40 (simian virus 40)
   3994..4115    +  polyA_signal   SV40 poly(A) signal: SV40 polyadenylation signal
   4149..4577    -  rep_origin     f1 ori (sequence partly withheld): f1 bacteriophage origin of replication; arrow indicates direction of (+) strand synthesis
   4604..4708    +  promoter       AmpR promoter: bla
   4710..5067    +  promoter       SV40 promoter: SV40 enhancer and early promoter
   5102..5896    +  CDS            NeoR/KanR: aminoglycoside phosphotransferase from Tn5; aph(3')-II (or nptII); confers resistance to neomycin, kanamycin, and G418 (Geneticin®)
   5917..6069    +  CDS            ble (fragment): BLE_KLEPN - Experimental evidence at protein level: Swiss-Prot protein existence level 1. Binding protein with a strong affinity to the bleomycin family of antibiotics. Binds to CL990; an antimitotic-antibiotic compound. From Klebsiella pneumoniae.
   6128..6175    +  polyA_signal   HSV TK poly(A) signal: herpes simplex virus thymidine kinase polyadenylation signal (Cole and Stacy, 1985)
   6266..6282    -  polyA_signal   bGH poly(A) signal (fragment): bovine growth hormone polyadenylation signal
   6504..7092    +  rep_origin     ori: high-copy-number ColE1/pMB1/pBR322/pUC origin of replication
