[The description below was written by a language model from this plasmid's Addgene catalogue record and pLannotate feature annotations shown in this document.]
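Description:
EGFP-Plekhh1-CTer is a mammalian expression plasmid built on the Clontech pEGFP-C1 backbone, carrying a C-terminal portion of Plekhh1 fused in frame downstream of EGFP. The sequenced plasmid is 7,206 nt, consistent with the 4.7 kb backbone plus an insert of about 2.5 kb that was introduced by Gibson cloning. In bacteria it replicates from a high-copy ColE1/pUC-type origin and is selected with kanamycin. The same Tn5 NeoR/KanR gene serves both hosts: the bacterial bla (AmpR) promoter drives it in E. coli, while the adjacent SV40 enhancer/early promoter, together with an HSV TK polyadenylation signal, allows G418 selection of transfected mammalian cells. An f1 origin is also present. The short ble, large T antigen and bGH poly(A) fragments in the annotation are probably residual backbone sequence or partial matches rather than functional elements.

The expression cassette consists of the human CMV immediate-early enhancer and promoter, the EGFP coding sequence, the Plekhh1 fragment, a remnant of the multiple cloning site and the SV40 polyadenylation signal. It therefore produces a constitutively expressed fusion protein with the fluorescent tag at the N terminus. The catalogue entry gives the insert species as human, whereas the automated annotation matched the fragment to the mouse Plekhh1 protein entry. This may simply reflect homology to the closest reference in the annotation database, but the record does not resolve the discrepancy. It also does not state the exact residues or domains covered by the "CTer" fragment. The associated work concerns Plekhh1 as a myosin 1 partner and EphB2 effector that controls the cortical actin network during cell repulsion, so the construct is suited to imaging the localisation and testing the function of this region in transfected mammalian cells.
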