Addgene plasmid #187369: EGFP-Plekhh1-CTer
Purpose: Expresses human Plekhh1-CTer labelled with EGFP
Depositing lab: Evelyne Coudrier. Depositing organization: Institut Curie. Publication: Plekhh1, a partner of myosin 1 and an effector of EphB2, controls the cortical actin network during cell repulsion. Prosperi MT, Pernier J, Lachuer H, Coudrier E. J Cell Sci. 2021 Dec 1;134(23). pii: 272686. doi: 10.1242/jcs.258802. Epub 2021 Dec 6. PubMed 34723325.
Backbone
  Vector backbone: pEGFP-C1
  Backbone manufacturer: Clontech
  Backbone size w/o insert (bp): 4728
  Vector type: Mammalian Expression
Growth in bacteria
  Bacterial resistance: Kanamycin, 50 μg/mL
  Growth temperature: 37°C
  Growth strain: DH5alpha
  Copy number: High Copy
Gene/Insert
  Gene/Insert name: Plekhh1-CTer
  Species: H. sapiens (human)
  Insert size (bp): 2478
  Promoter: CMV
  Tag / fusion protein: EGFP (N terminal on backbone)
  Cloning method: Gibson Cloning
  Sequencing primers: 5′ EGFP-N
Terms and licenses: Academic/Nonprofit Terms; Industry Terms: Not Available to Industry
How to cite: EGFP-Plekhh1-CTer was a gift from Evelyne Coudrier (Addgene plasmid # 187369 ; http://n2t.net/addgene:187369 ; RRID:Addgene_187369)
